Addgene plasmid #40432: LRRK2_1867_2161_L1916A_L1936R_L2005N_V2074Y_L2092Y
Depositing lab: Michael J Fox Foundation MJFF. Depositing organization: Michael J Fox Foundation.
Backbone
  Vector backbone: pEMB017
  Backbone manufacturer: Emerald
  Vector type: Baculovirus
Growth in bacteria
  Bacterial resistance: Ampicillin, 100 μg/mL
  Growth temperature: 37°C
  Growth strain: Top10
  Copy number: High Copy
Gene/Insert
  Gene/Insert name: LRRK2
  Species: H. sapiens (human)
  Mutation: aa1867-2161; L1916A, L1936R, L2005N, V2074Y, L2092Y
  Entrez Gene: LRRK2 (a.k.a. AURA17, DARDARIN, PARK8, RIPK7, ROCO2)
  Promoter: polH
  Tag / fusion protein: HisTev (N terminal on insert); GST-Tev (N terminal on insert)
  Cloning method: Restriction Enzyme; 5′ cloning site BamHI (destroyed during cloning); 3′ cloning site HindIII (destroyed during cloning)
  Sequencing primers: 5′ DSP2466For:GAATTTCGTCGACAGATC; 3′ DSP2466Rev:AATAACCCGGATCAGCTT
Terms and licenses: Academic/Nonprofit Terms; Industry Terms
How to cite: LRRK2_1867_2161_L1916A_L1936R_L2005N_V2074Y_L2092Y was a gift from Michael J Fox Foundation MJFF (Addgene plasmid # 40432 ; http://n2t.net/addgene:40432 ; RRID:Addgene_40432)
