[The description below was written by a language model from this plasmid's Addgene catalogue record and pLannotate feature annotations shown in this document.]
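Description:
LRRK2_1867_2161_L1916A_L1936R_L2005N_V2074Y_L2092Y is a 9,085 bp baculovirus transfer plasmid built on the pEMB017 backbone (Emerald) for producing a fragment of human LRRK2 in insect cells. It is propagated in E. coli as a high-copy plasmid through a ColE1/pUC-type origin, with ampicillin selection from the β-lactamase gene. An f1 phage origin and a remnant of lacZα are also annotated. The expression region is flanked on one side by baculoviral lef2 and ORF603 sequences and on the other by an ORF1629 recombination region. These are the homology arms that transfer the cassette into the polyhedrin locus of an AcMNPV genome by recombination in insect cells.

The payload is driven by the very late polyhedrin (polH) promoter and encodes residues 1867–2161 of LRRK2, the Parkinson's disease-linked serine/threonine kinase also known as PARK8 or dardarin. The fragment carries five substitutions: L1916A, L1936R, L2005N, V2074Y and L2092Y. The record does not state their rationale. Schistosoma japonicum GST lies upstream of the LRRK2 fragment, matching the catalogued N-terminal GST-TEV tag, which allows glutathione affinity purification followed by protease removal of the tag. The catalogue also lists an N-terminal His-TEV tag, but the only polyhistidine feature annotated lies downstream of the LRRK2 fragment, so the His tag arrangement cannot be resolved from the table alone. A divergently oriented cassette places E. coli β-glucuronidase (GUS) under the baculovirus late p6.9 promoter, which provides a reporter for identifying recombinant virus. The construct appears intended for recombinant production and purification of this engineered LRRK2 fragment, although the record does not state a specific purpose.
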