Features (pLannotate 1.2.2; 15 found; start..end, strand, type, name):
    329..453     +  CDS            lef2: baculovirus late expression factor 2
    491..1096    +  CDS            ORF603: baculovirus ORF603 protein
   1167..2972    -  CDS            GUS: β-glucuronidase; uidA (or gusA) from E. coli
   2987..3302    -  promoter       p6.9 promoter: Autographa californica p6.9; baculovirus late basic protein promoter
   3317..3408    +  promoter       polyhedrin promoter: polh from Autographa californica; promoter for the baculovirus polyhedrin gene
   3469..4122    +  CDS            GST26_SCHJA: Experimental evidence at protein level: Swiss-Prot protein existence level 1. GST isoenzymes appear to play a central role in the parasite detoxification system. Other functions are also suspected including a role in increasing the solubility of haematin in the parasite gut. From Schistosoma japonicum (Blood fluke).
   4222..5106    +  CDS            LRRK2 (fragment): LRRK2_HUMAN - Also known as PARK8. Experimental evidence at protein level: Swiss-Prot protein existence level 1. Serine/threonine-protein kinase which phosphorylates a broad range of proteins involved in multiple processes such as neuronal plasticity, autophagy, and vesicle trafficking (PubMed:20949042, PubMed:22012985, PubMed:26824392, PubMed:29125462, PubMed:28720718, PubMed:29127255, PubMed:30398148, PubMed:29212815, PubMed:30635421, PubMed:21850687, PubMed:23395371, PubMed:17114044, PubMed:24687852, PubMed:26014385, PubMed:25201882). Is a key regulator of RAB GTPases by regulating the GTP/
   5135..5152    +  CDS            9xHis (fragment): 9xHis affinity tag
   5189..6546    +  misc_recomb    baculovirus recombination region (ORF1629): contains part of ORF1629
   6544..6621    -  CDS            P61 (fragment): P78_NPVAC - Experimental evidence at protein level: Swiss-Prot protein existence level 1. Plays a role in the transport of the nucleocapsids from the cytoplasm toward the host nucleus together with the host actin- polymerizing Arp2/3 complex. From Autographa californica nuclear polyhedrosis virus (AcMNPV).
   6809..7397    -  rep_origin     ori: high-copy-number ColE1/pMB1/pBR322/pUC origin of replication
   7568..8428    -  CDS            AmpR: β-lactamase; bla; confers resistance to ampicillin, carbenicillin, and related antibiotics
   8429..8533    -  promoter       AmpR promoter: bla
   8560..9015    +  rep_origin     f1 ori (sequence partly withheld): f1 bacteriophage origin of replication; arrow indicates direction of (+) strand synthesis
   9020..1       -  CDS            lacZα (fragment) (across the origin): LacZα fragment of β-galactosidase; lacZ fragment
>Addgene plasmid #40432 | LRRK2_1867_2161_L1916A_L1936R_L2005N_V2074Y_L2092Y | depositor full sequence | sequence record 52109 | LRRK2_1867_2161_L1916A_L1936R_L2005N_V2074Y_L2092Y sequence 9085 bps
GGAACGGCTCCGCCCACTATTAATGAAATTAAAAATTCCAATTTTAAAAAACGCAGCAAGAGAAACATTT
GTATGAAAGAATGCGTAGAAGGAAAGAAAAATGTCGTCGACATGCTGAACAACAAGATTAATATGCCTCC
GTGTATAAAAAAAATATTGAACGATTTGAAAGAAAACAATGTACCGCGCGGCGGTATGTACAGGAAGAGG
TTTATACTAAACTGTTACATTGCAAACGTGGTTTCGTGTGCCAAGTGTGAAAACCGATGTTTAATCAAGG
CTCTGACGCATTTCTACAACCACGACTCCAAGTGTGTGGGTGAAGTCATGCATCTTTTAATCAAATCCCA
AGATGTGTATAAACCACCAAACTGCCAAAAAATGAAAACTGTCGACAAGCTCTGTCCGTTTGCTGGCAAC
TGCAAGGGTCTCAATCCTATTTGTAATTATTGAATAATAAAACAATTATAAATGCTAAATTTGTTTTTTA
TTAACGATACAAACCAAACGCAACAAGAACATTTGTAGTATTATCTATAATTGAAAACGCGTAGTTATAA
TCGCTGAGGTAATATTTAAAATCATTTTCAAATGATTCACAGTTAATTTGCGACAATATAATTTTATTTT
CACATAAACTAGACGCCTTGTCGTCTTCTTCTTCGTATTCCTTCTCTTTTTCATTTTTCTCTTCATAAAA
ATTAACATAGTTATTATCGTATCCATATATGTATCTATCGTATAGAGTAAATTTTTTGTTGTCATAAATA
TATATGTCTTTTTTAATGGGGTGTATAGTACCGCTGCGCATAGTTTTTCTGTAATTTACAACAGTGCTAT
TTTCTGGTAGTTCTTCGGAGTGTGTTGCTTTAATTATTAAATTTATATAATCAATGAATTTGGGATCGTC
GGTTTTGTACAATATGTTGCCGGCATAGTACGCAGCTTCTTCTAGTTCAATTACACCATTTTTTAGCAGC
ACCGGATTAACATAACTTTCCAAAATGTTGTACGAACCGTTAAACAAAAACAGTTCACCTCCCTTTTCTA
TACTATTGTCTGCGAGCAGTTGTTTGTTGTTAAAAATAACAGCCATTGTAATGAGACGCACAAACTAATA
TCACAAACTGGAAATGTCTATCAATATATAGTTGCTGATCAGATCCTCATTGTTTGCCTCCCTGCTGCGG
TTTTTCACCGAAGTTCATGCCAGTCCAGCGTTTTTGCAGCAGAAAAGCCGCCGACTTCGGTTTGCGGTCG
CGAGTGAAGATCCCTTTCTTGTTACCGCCAACGCGCAATATGCCTTGCGAGGTCGCAAAATCGGCGAAAT
TCCATACCTGTTCACCGACGACGGCGCTGACGCGATCAAAGACGCGGTGATACATATCCAGCCATGCACA
CTGATACTCTTCACTCCACATGTCGGTGTACATTGAGTGCAGCCCGGCTAACGTATCCACGCCGTATTCG
GTGATGATAATCGGCTGATGCAGTTTCTCCTGCCAGGCCAGAAGTTCTTTTTCCAGTACCTTCTCTGCCG
TTTCCAAATCGCCGCTTTGGACATACCATCCGTAATAACGGTTCAGGCACAGCACATCAAAGAGATCGCT
GATGGTATCGGTGTGAGCGTCGCAGAACATTACATTGACGCAGGTGATCGGACGCGTCGGGTCGAGTTTA
CGCGTTGCTTCCGCCAGTGGCGCGAAATATTCCCGTGCACCTTGCGGACGGGTATCCGGTTCGTTGGCAA
TACTCCACATCACCACGCTTGGGTGGTTTTTGTCACGCGCTATCAGCTCTTTAATCGCCTGTAAGTGCGC
TTGCTGAGTTTCCCCGTTGACTGCCTCTTCGCTGTACAGTTCTTTCGGCTTGTTGCCCGCTTCGAAACCA
ATGCCTAAAGAGAGCGAAAAGCCGACAGCAGCAGTTTCATCAATCACCACGATGCCATGTTCATCTGCCC
AGTCGAGCATCTCTTCAGCGTAAGGGTAATGCGAGGTACGGTAGGAGTTGGCCCCAATCCAGTCCATTAA
TGCGTGGTCGTGCACCATCAGCACGTTATCGAATCCTTTGCCACGTAAGTCCGCATCTTCATGACGACCA
AAGCCAGTAAAGTAGAACGGTTTGTGGTTAATCAGGAACTGTTGGCCCTTCACTGCCACTGACCGGATGC
CGACGCGAAGCGGGTAGATATCACACTCTGTCTGGCTTTTGGCTGTGACGCACAGTTCATAGAGATAACC
TTCACCCGGTTGCCAGAGGTGCGGATTCACCACTTGCAAAGTCCCGCTAGTGCCTTGTCCAGTTGCAACC
ACCTGTTGATCCGCATCACGCAGTTCAACGCTGACATCACCATTGGCCACCACCTGCCAGTCAACAGACG
CGTGGTTACAGTCTTGCGCGACATGCGTCACCACGGTGATATCGTCCACCCAGGTGTTCGGCGTGGTGTA
GAGCATTACGCTGCGATGGATTCCGGCATAGTTAAAGAAATCATGGAAGTAAGACTGCTTTTTCTTGCCG
TTTTCGTCGGTAATCACCATTCCCGGCGGGATAGTCTGCCAGTTCAGTTCGTTGTTCACACAAACGGTGA
TACGTACACTTTTCCCGGCAATAACATACGGCGTGACATCGGCTTCAAATGGCGTATAGCCGCCCTGATG
CTCCATCACTTCCTGATTATTGACCCACACTTTGCCGTAATGAGTGACCGCATCGAAACGCAGCACGATA
CGCTGGCCTGCCCAACCTTTCGGTATAAAGACTTCGCGCTGATACCAGACGTTGCCCGCATAATTACGAA
TATCTGCATCGGCGAACTGATCGTTAAAACTGCCTGGCACAGCAATTGCCCGGCTTTCTTGTAACGCGCT
TTCCCACCAACGCTGATCAATTCCACAGTTTTCGCGATCCAGACTGAATGCCCACAGGCCGTCGAGTTTT
TTGATTTCACGGGTTGGGGTTTCTACAGGACGGACCATATTTATAGGTGTAATTTATGTAGCTGTAATTT
TTACCTTATTAATATTTTTTACGCTTTGCATTCGACGACTGAACTCCCAAATATATGTTTAACTCGTCTT
GGTCGTTTGAATTTTTGTTGCTGTGTTTCCTAATATTTTCCATCACCTTAAATATGTTATTGTAATCCTC
AATGTTGAACTTGCAATTGGACACGGCATAGTTTTCCATAGTCGTGTAAAACATGGTATTGGCTGCATTG
TAATACATCCGACTGAGCGGGTACGGATCTATGTGTTTGAGCAGCCTGTTCAAAAACTCTGCATCGTCGC
AAAACGGAATTTCGTCGACAGATCTGATCATGGAGATAATTAAAATGATAACCATCTCGCAAATAAATAA
GTATTTTACTGTTTTCGTAACAGTTTTGTAATAAAAAAACCTATAAATATAGGATCTATGCACCACCATC
ACCACCATCACCACGAGAACCTTTATTTCCAAGGATCAATGGCACCGATCCTGGGGTATTGGAAGATCAA
GGGCCTAGTGCAGCCCACTCGTCTGCTCCTGGAGTACCTAGAAGAGAAGTATGAGGAGCACCTTTATGAG
CGGGACGAGGGTGACAAGTGGCGCAATAAGAAATTCGAGCTAGGCTTGGAATTCCCCAATCTGCCTTATT
ACATCGATGGCGACGTTAAGTTGACTCAGTCCATGGCCATCATCCGCTACATCGCCGACAAGCACAATAT
GCTAGGCGGGTGCCCGAAGGAGCGAGCTGAGATCTCTATGTTGGAAGGGGCCGTGCTGGATATCCGCTAC
GGCGTGAGCCGCATTGCATACTCAAAGGATTTCGAGACCCTCAAGGTTGACTTCCTGTCAAAGCTGCCTG
AAATGCTAAAGATGTTCGAAGACCGTCTCTGTCATAAGACCTACCTGAACGGGGACCACGTGACACACCC
GGACTTTATGTTGTATGACGCTCTGGACGTCGTGCTTTATATGGACCCTATGTGCCTGGACGCTTTTCCC
AAACTAGTGTGTTTCAAGAAACGTATCGAAGCTATCCCTCAGATTGATAAGTACCTGAAGTCCTCAAAGT
ACATCGCCTGGCCCCTTCAAGGTTGGCAAGCCACATTTGGCGGTGGCGACCATCCTCCCAAGTCAGACCT
AGTGCCTAGGCACAACCAGACCAGCCTATATAAGAAAGCCGGGTCAGCTGCCGCTGTGCTGGAGGAGAAC
CTGTATTTCCAGGGCGGATCCAACATCATGCTCAACAACGATGAGCTCGAATTTGAACAAGCTCCAGAAT
TCCTGCTCGGCGACGGCTCTTTCGGCTCCGTATACCGTGCTGCTTATGAAGGCGAAGAAGTCGCCGTAAA
GATCTTCAACAAGCACACCTCGCTCCGTGCTCTCCGTCAGGAACTGGTCGTTCTGTGTCATCTGCACCAT
CCGAGCCTCATCTCCCTGCGTGCCGCTGGCATCCGTCCTCGTATGCTGGTGATGGAGCTGGCATCCAAGG
GCTCTCTCGACCGCCTGCTGCAGCAGGACAAGGCTTCTCTGACCCGTACTCTGCAGCATCGTATCGCTCT
GCATGTAGCTGACGGCCTGCGTTATCTTCATTCTGCAATGATCATTTATCGCGACCTGAAACCTCATAAT
GTACTGCTGTTTACTAACTACCCGAACGCTGCCATCATCGCTAAGATTGCAGACTATGGTATTGCGCAGT
ACTGCTGCCGCATGGGCATTAAAACAAGCGAAGGTACGCCGGGTTTCCGTGCTCCAGAAGTGGCTCGTGG
CAACGTTATTTACAACCAGCAAGCTGACGTTTACTCGTTCGGTCTGCTCCTGTACGATATCCTGACTACC
GGCGGCCGTATCTACGAAGGTCTGAAGTTCCCTAACGAATTCGACGAACTGGAAATCCAGGGCAAGTACC
CAGACCCGGTTAAAGAATACGGTTGCGCTCCGTGGCCGATGGTAGAGAAGCTCATCAAACAGTGCCTTAA
AGAAAACCCTCAGGAACGTCCAACCTCTGCTCAAGTGTTCGACATCCTTAACAGCGCTGAACTCGTCTGT
CTGACTCGCCGTATTCTCCTGCCTAAGAATGTTATCGTGGAATGTATGGTTGCTACTCACCATAACTGAT
GATAAGCTTTAGTAAGCACTCGAGCACCACCACCACCACCACTAACCTAGGTAGCTGAGCGCATGCAAGC
TGATCCGGGTTATTAGTACATTTATTAAGCGCTAGATTCTGTGCGTTGTTGATTTACAGACAATTGTTGT
ACGTATTTTAATAATTCATTAAATTTATAATCTTTAGGGTGGTATGTTAGAGCGAAAATCAAATGATTTT
CAGCGTCTTTATATCTGAATTTAAATATTAAATCCTCAATAGATTTGTAAAATAGGTTTCGATTAGTTTC
AAACAAGGGTTGTTTTTCCGAACCGATGGCTGGACTATCTAATGGATTTTCGCTCAACGCCACAAAACTT
GCCAAATCTTGTAGCAGCAATCTAGCTTTGTCGATATTCGTTTGTGTTTTGTTTTGTAATAAAGGTTCGA
CGTCGTTCAAAATATTATGCGCTTTTGTATTTCTTTCATCACTGTCGTTAGTGTACAATTGACTCGACGT
AAACACGTTAAATAGAGCTTGGACATATTTAACATCGGGCGTGTTAGCTTTATTAGGCCGATTATCGTCG
TCGTCCCAACCCTCGTCGTTAGAAGTTGCTTCCGAAGACGATTTTGCCATAGCCACACGACGCCTATTAA
TTGTGTCGGCTAACACGTCCGCGATCAAATTTGTAGTTGAGCTTTTTGGAATTATTTCTGATTGCGGGCG
TTTTTGGGCGGGTTTCAATCTAACTGTGCCCGATTTTAATTCAGACAACACGTTAGAAAGCGATGGTGCA
GGCGGTGGTAACATTTCAGACGGCAAATCTACTAATGGCGGCGGTGGTGGAGCTGATGATAAATCTACCA
TCGGTGGAGGCGCAGGCGGGGCTGGCGGCGGAGGCGGAGGCGGAGGTGGTGGCGGTGATGCAGACGGCGG
TTTAGGCTCAAATGTCTCTTTAGGCAACACAGTCGGCACCTCAACTATTGTACTGGTTTCGGGCGCCGTT
TTTGGTTTGACCGGTCTGAGACGAGTGCGATTTTTTTCGTTTCTAATAGCTTCCAACAATTGTTGTCTGT
CGTCTAAAGGTGCAGCGGGTTGAGGTTCCGTCGGCATTGGTGGAGCGGGCGGCAATTCAGACATCGATGG
TGGTGGTGGTGGTGGAGGCGCTGGAATGTTAGGCACGGGAGAAGGTGGTGGCGGCGGTGCCGCCGGTATA
ATTTGTTCTGGTTTAGTTTGTTCGCGCACGATTGTGGGCACCGGCGCAGGCGCCGCTGGCTGCACAACGG
AAGGTCGTCTGCTTCGAGGCAGCGCTTGGGGTGGTGGCAATTCAATATTATAATTGGAATACAAATCGTA
AAAATCTGCTATAAGCATTGTAATTTCGCTATCGTTTACCGTGCCGATATTTAACAACCGCTCAATGTAA
GCAATTGTATTGTAAAGAGATTGTCTCAAGCTCGGATCGATCCCGCACGCCGATAACAAGCCTTTTCATT
TTTACTACAGCATTGTAGTGGCGAGACACTTCGCTGTCGTCGAGGTTTAAACGCTTCCTCGCTCACTGAC
TCGCTGCGCTCGGTCGTTCGGCTGCGGCGAGCGGTATCAGCTCACTCAAAGGCGGTAATACGGTTATCCA
CAGAATCAGGGGATAACGCAGGAAAGAACATGTGAGCAAAAGGCCAGCAAAAGGCCAGGAACCGTAAAAA
GGCCGCGTTGCTGGCGTTTTTCCATAGGCTCCGCCCCCCTGACGAGCATCACAAAAATCGACGCTCAAGT
CAGAGGTGGCGAAACCCGACAGGACTATAAAGATACCAGGCGTTTCCCCCTGGAAGCTCCCTCGTGCGCT
CTCCTGTTCCGACCCTGCCGCTTACCGGATACCTGTCCGCCTTTCTCCCTTCGGGAAGCGTGGCGCTTTC
TCATAGCTCACGCTGTAGGTATCTCAGTTCGGTGTAGGTCGTTCGCTCCAAGCTGGGCTGTGTGCACGAA
CCCCCCGTTCAGCCCGACCGCTGCGCCTTATCCGGTAACTATCGTCTTGAGTCCAACCCGGTAAGACACG
ACTTATCGCCACTGGCAGCAGCCACTGGTAACAGGATTAGCAGAGCGAGGTATGTAGGCGGTGCTACAGA
GTTCTTGAAGTGGTGGCCTAACTACGGCTACACTAGAAGGACAGTATTTGGTATCTGCGCTCTGCTGAAG
CCAGTTACCTTCGGAAAAAGAGTTGGTAGCTCTTGATCCGGCAAACAAACCACCGCTGGTAGCGGTGGTT
TTTTTGTTTGCAAGCAGCAGATTACGCGCAGAAAAAAAGGATCTCAAGAAGATCCTTTGATCTTTTCTAC
GGGGTCTGACGCTCAGTGGAACGAAAACTCACGTTAAGGGATTTTGGTCATGAGATTATCAAAAAGGATC
TTCACCTAGATCCTTTTAAATTAAAAATGAAGTTTTAAATCAATCTAAAGTATATATGAGTAAACTTGGT
CTGACAGTTACCAATGCTTAATCAGTGAGGCACCTATCTCAGCGATCTGTCTATTTCGTTCATCCATAGT
TGCCTGACTCCCCGTCGTGTAGATAACTACGATACGGGAGGGCTTACCATCTGGCCCCAGTGCTGCAATG
ATACCGCGAGACCCACGCTCACCGGCTCCAGATTTATCAGCAATAAACCAGCCAGCCGGAAGGGCCGAGC
GCAGAAGTGGTCCTGCAACTTTATCCGCCTCCATCCAGTCTATTAATTGTTGCCGGGAAGCTAGAGTAAG
TAGTTCGCCAGTTAATAGTTTGCGCAACGTTGTTGCCATTGCTACAGGCATCGTGGTGTCACGCTCGTCG
TTTGGTATGGCTTCATTCAGCTCCGGTTCCCAACGATCAAGGCGAGTTACATGATCCCCCATGTTGTGCA
AAAAAGCGGTTAGCTCCTTCGGTCCTCCGATCGTTGTCAGAAGTAAGTTGGCCGCAGTGTTATCACTCAT
GGTTATGGCAGCACTGCATAATTCTCTTACTGTCATGCCATCCGTAAGATGCTTTTCTGTGACTGGTGAG
TACTCAACCAAGTCATTCTGAGAATAGTGTATGCGGCGACCGAGTTGCTCTTGCCCGGCGTCAATACGGG
ATAATACCGCGCCACATAGCAGAACTTTAAAAGTGCTCATCATTGGAAAACGTTCTTCGGGGCGAAAACT
CTCAAGGATCTTACCGCTGTTGAGATCCAGTTCGATGTAACCCACTCGTGCACCCAACTGATCTTCAGCA
TCTTTTACTTTCACCAGCGTTTCTGGGTGAGCAAAAACAGGAAGGCAAAATGCCGCAAAAAAGGGAATAA
GGGCGACACGGAAATGTTGAATACTCATACTCTTCCTTTTTCAATATTATTGAAGCATTTATCAGGGTTA
TTGTCTCATGAGCGGATACATATTTGAATGTATTTAGAAAAATAAACAAATAGGGGTTCCGCGCACATTT
CCCCGAAAAGTGCCACCTG
[124 nt withheld, positions 8560-8683]
C
[91 nt withheld, positions 8685-8775]
A
[49 nt withheld, positions 8777-8825]
CCTTTGACGTTGGAGTCCACGTTCTTT
[37 nt withheld, positions 8853-8889]
ACCCTATCTCGGTCTATTCTTTTGATTTATAAGGGATTTTGCCGATTTCGGCCTATTGGTTAAAAAATGA
GCTGATTTAACAAAAATTTAACGCGAATTTTAACAAAATATTAACGTTTACAATTTCCCATTCGCCATTC
AGGCTGCGCAACTGTTGGGAAGGGCGATCGGTGCGGGCCTCTTCGCTATTACGCCA
