>Addgene plasmid #40432 | LRRK2_1867_2161_L1916A_L1936R_L2005N_V2074Y_L2092Y | addgene partial sequence | sequence record 53203 | DSP2466Rev 5'-AATAACCCGGATCAGCTT-3'
TGGTGGTGCTCGAGTGCTTACTAAAGCTTATCATCAGTTATGGTGAGTAGCAACCATACATTCCACGATA
ACATTCTTAGGCAGGAGAATACGGCGAGTCAGACAGACGAGTTCAGCGCTGTTAAGGATGTCGAACACTT
GAGCAGAGGTTGGACGTTCCTGAGGGTTTTCTTTAAGGCACTGTTTGATGAGCTTCTCTACCATCGGCCA
CGGAGCGCAACCGTATTCTTTAACCGGGTCTGGGTACTTGCCCTGGATTTCCAGTTCGTCGAATTCGTTA
GGGAACTTCAGACCTTCGTAGATACGGCCGCCGGTAGTCAGGATATCGTACAGGAGCAGACCGAACGAGT
AAACGTCAGCTTGCTGGTTGTAAATAACGTTGCCACGAGCCACTTCTGGAGCACGGAAACCCGGCGTACC
TTCGCTTGTTTTAATGCCCATGCGGCAGCAGTACTGCGCAATACCATAGTCTGCAATCTTAGCGATGATG
GCAGCGTTCGGGTAGTTAGTAAACAGCAGTACATTATGAGGTTTCAGGTCGCGATAAATGATCATTGCAG
AATGAAGATAACGCAGGCCGTCAGCTACATGCAGAGCGATACGATGCTGCAGAGTACGGGTCAGAGAAGC
CTTGTCCTGCTGCAGCAGGCGGTCGAGAGAGCCCTTGGATGCCAGCTCCATCACCAGCATACGAGGACGG
ATGCCAGCGGCACGCAGGGAGATGAGGCTCGGATGGTGCAGATGACACAGAACGACCAGTTCCTGACGGA
GAGCACGGAGCGAGGTGTGCTTGTTGAAGATCTTTAC
