>Addgene plasmid #40432 | LRRK2_1867_2161_L1916A_L1936R_L2005N_V2074Y_L2092Y | addgene partial sequence | sequence record 53206 | DSP2466For 5'-GAATTTCGTCGACAGATC-3'
TCTCGCAATAAATAAGTATTTTACTGTTTTCGTAACAGTTTTGTAATAAAAAAACCTATAAATATAGGAT
CTATGCACCACCATCACCACCATCACCACGAGAACCTTTATTTCCAAGGATCAATGGCACCGATCCTGGG
GTATTGGAAGATCAAGGGCCTAGTGCAGCCCACTCGTCTGCTCCTGGAGTACCTAGAAGAGAAGTATGAG
GAGCACCTTTATGAGCGGGACGAGGGTGACAAGTGGCGCAATAAGAAATTCGAGCTAGGCTTGGAATTCC
CCAATCTGCCTTATTACATCGATGGCGACGTTAAGTTGACTCAGTCCATGGCCATCATCCGCTACATCGC
CGACAAGCACAATATGCTAGGCGGGTGCCCGAAGGAGCGAGCTGAGATCTCTATGTTGGAAGGGGCCGTG
CTGGATATCCGCTACGGCGTGAGCCGCATTGCATACTCAAAGGATTTCGAGACCCTCAAGGTTGACTTCC
TGTCAAAGCTGCCTGAAATGCTAAAGATGTTCGAAGACCGTCTCTGTCATAAGACCTACCTGAACGGGGA
CCACGTGACACACCCGGACTTTATGTTGTATGACGCTCTGGACGTCGTGCTTTATATGGACCCTATGTGC
CTGGACGCTTTTCCCAAACTAGTGTGTTTCAAGAAACGTATCGAAGCTATCCCTCAGATTGATAAGTACC
TGAAGTCCTCAAAGTACATCGCCTGGCCCCTTCAAGGTTGGCAAGCCACATTTGGCGGTGGCGACCATCC
TCCCAAGTCAGACCTAGTGCCTAGGCACAACCAGACCAGCCTATATAAGAAAGCCGGGTCAGCTGCCGCT
GTGCTGGAGGAGAACCTGTATTTCCAGGGCGGATCCAACATCATGCTCAACAACGATGAGCTCGAATTTG
AACAAGCT
